Addgene plasmid #104652: pUG-TP4
Purpose: (Empty Backbone) Level 1 cloning vector
Depositing lab: Marco Trujillo. Depositing organization: Leibniz Institute of Plant Biochemistry (IPB). Publication: UbiGate: a synthetic biology toolbox to analyse ubiquitination. Kowarschik K, Hoehenwarter W, Marillonnet S, Trujillo M. New Phytol. 2018 Mar;217(4):1749-1763. doi: 10.1111/nph.14900. Epub 2017 Nov 30. PubMed 29194629.
Backbone
  Vector backbone: pICH66323
  Backbone manufacturer: self-made
  Backbone size (bp): 2222
  Vector type: Synthetic Biology
  Selectable markers: LacZ alpha
Growth in bacteria
  Bacterial resistance: Ampicillin, 100 μg/mL
  Growth temperature: 37°C
  Growth strain: DH5alpha
  Copy number: High Copy
Gene/Insert
  Gene/Insert name: None
Terms and licenses: Academic/Nonprofit Terms; Industry Terms: Not Available to Industry
Depositor comments: Level 1 cloning vector for insertion of an N-terminal tag, defining position no.4 for cloning with BsaI
How to cite: pUG-TP4 was a gift from Marco Trujillo (Addgene plasmid # 104652 ; http://n2t.net/addgene:104652 ; RRID:Addgene_104652)
