[The description below was written by a language model from this plasmid's Addgene catalogue record, the feature table of its GenBank file and pLannotate feature annotations shown in this document.]
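Description:
pUG-TP4 is an empty level 1 cloning vector from the UbiGate toolbox, a modular synthetic-biology kit built for analysing ubiquitination. It is derived from the self-made backbone pICH66323 (recorded as 2,222 bp), and the full deposited sequence is 2,725 bp. It is a small, high-copy E. coli plasmid that replicates from a ColE1/pMB1/pUC-type origin. Selection is with ampicillin, through the bla beta-lactamase gene driven by its own promoter. No elements for expression or maintenance in any other host are annotated.

There is no insert. The only cargo is a lacZ-alpha screening cassette made up of a CAP binding site, the lac promoter and operator, and the LacZ-alpha coding fragment, which contains a pUC18/19-type multiple cloning site flanked by the usual M13 forward and reverse sequencing primer sites. According to the depositor, the vector accepts modules by BsaI cloning, is designed for assemblies that include an N-terminal tag, and defines position 4 in the assembly scheme. In Golden Gate-style systems of this kind, the type IIS enzyme normally excises the lacZ-alpha cassette and the assembled parts replace it, so correct clones can be picked by blue/white screening. However, neither feature table annotates the BsaI sites or their overhangs, and the record does not say which tags, promoters or terminators are meant to be combined here.

The two annotations describe the same circular sequence with different start coordinates. The automated one also reports short lacI, RBS and bom fragments, which are most likely backbone remnants rather than functional parts.
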