LOCUS       Exported 2725 bp ds-DNA circular SYN 13-MAY-2021
DEFINITION  Level 1 cloning vector.
ACCESSION   .
VERSION     .
KEYWORDS    pUG-TP4
SOURCE      synthetic DNA construct
  ORGANISM  synthetic DNA construct
REFERENCE   1 (bases 1 to 2725)
  AUTHORS   Kowarschik K, Hoehenwarter W, Marillonnet S, Trujillo M
  TITLE     UbiGate: a synthetic biology toolbox to analyse ubiquitination.
  JOURNAL   New Phytol. 2018 Mar;217(4):1749-1763. doi: 10.1111/nph.14900. Epub
            2017 Nov 30.
  PUBMED    29194629
REFERENCE   2 (bases 1 to 2725)
  AUTHORS   .
  TITLE     Direct Submission
  JOURNAL   Exported May 13, 2021 from SnapGene Server 1.1.58
            http://www.snapgene.com
FEATURES             Location/Qualifiers
     source          1..2725
                     /organism="synthetic DNA construct"
                     /mol_type="other DNA"
     protein_bind    152..173
                     /label=CAP binding site
                     /bound_moiety="E. coli catabolite activator protein"
                     /note="CAP binding activates transcription in the presence
                     of cAMP."
     promoter        188..218
                     /label=lac promoter
                     /note="promoter for the E. coli lac operon"
     protein_bind    226..242
                     /label=lac operator
                     /bound_moiety="lac repressor encoded by lacI"
                     /note="The lac repressor binds to the lac operator to
                     inhibit transcription in E. coli. This inhibition can be
                     relieved by adding lactose or
                     isopropyl-beta-D-thiogalactopyranoside (IPTG)."
     primer_bind     231..253
                     /label=M13/pUC Reverse
                     /note="In lacZ gene"
     primer_bind     250..266
                     /label=M13 rev
                     /note="common sequencing primer, one of multiple similar
                     variants"
     primer_bind     250..266
                     /label=M13 Reverse
                     /note="In lacZ gene. Also called M13-rev"
     CDS             262..585
                     /codon_start=1
                     /gene="lacZ fragment"
                     /product="LacZ-alpha fragment of beta-galactosidase"
                     /label=lacZ-alpha
                     /translation="MTMITPSLHACRSTLEDPRVPSSNSLAVVLQRRDWENPGVTQLNR
                     LAAHPPFASWRNSEEARTDRPSQQLRSLNGEWRLMRYFLLTHLCGISHRIWCTLSTICS
                     DAA"
     misc_feature    279..335
                     /label=MCS
                     /note="pUC18/19 multiple cloning site"
     primer_bind     complement(336..353)
                     /label=M13 Forward
                     /note="In lacZ gene. Also called M13-F20 or M13 (-21)
                     Forward"
     primer_bind     complement(336..352)
                     /label=M13 fwd
                     /note="common sequencing primer, one of multiple similar
                     variants"
     primer_bind     complement(345..367)
                     /label=M13/pUC Forward
                     /note="In lacZ gene"
     primer_bind     complement(561..580)
                     /label=pRS-marker
                     /note="pRS vectors, use to sequence yeast selectable
                     marker"
     primer_bind     complement(720..738)
                     /label=pBRforEco
                     /note="pBR322 vectors, upsteam of EcoRI site, forward
                     primer"
     promoter        806..910
                     /gene="bla"
                     /label=AmpR promoter
     CDS             911..1771
                     /codon_start=1
                     /gene="bla"
                     /product="beta-lactamase"
                     /label=AmpR
                     /note="confers resistance to ampicillin, carbenicillin, and
                     related antibiotics"
                     /translation="MSIQHFRVALIPFFAAFCLPVFAHPETLVKVKDAEDQLGARVGYI
                     ELDLNSGKILESFRPEERFPMMSTFKVLLCGAVLSRIDAGQEQLGRRIHYSQNDLVEYS
                     PVTEKHLTDGMTVRELCSAAITMSDNTAANLLLTTIGGPKELTAFLHNMGDHVTRLDRW
                     EPELNEAIPNDERDTTMPVAMATTLRKLLTGELLTLASRQQLIDWMEADKVAGPLLRSA
                     LPAGWFIADKSGAGERGSRGIIAALGPDGKPSRIVVIYTTGSQATMDERNRQIAEIGAS
                     LIKHW"
     primer_bind     complement(1129..1148)
                     /label=Amp-R
                     /note="Ampicillin resistance gene, reverse primer"
     rep_origin      1942..2530
                     /direction=RIGHT
                     /label=ori
                     /note="high-copy-number ColE1/pMB1/pBR322/pUC origin of
                     replication"
     primer_bind     2431..2450
                     /label=pBR322ori-F
                     /note="pBR322 origin, forward primer"
     primer_bind     2684..2701
                     /label=L4440
                     /note="L4440 vector, forward primer"
ORIGIN
        1 aaaccgcctc tccccgcgcg ttggccgatt cattaatcac tctgtggttc agaagacatt
       61 tacttaactt taagaaggag atataccatg gagaccgcag ctggcacgac aggtttcccg
      121 actggaaagc gggcagtgag cgcaacgcaa ttaatgtgag ttagctcact cattaggcac
      181 cccaggcttt acactttatg cttccggctc gtatgttgtg tggaattgtg agcggataac
      241 aatttcacac aggaaacagc tatgaccatg attacgccaa gcttgcatgc ctgcaggtcg
      301 actctagagg atccccgggt accgagctcg aattcactgg ccgtcgtttt acaacgtcgt
      361 gactgggaaa accctggcgt tacccaactt aatcgccttg cagcacatcc ccctttcgcc
      421 agctggcgta atagcgaaga ggcccgcacc gatcgccctt cccaacagtt gcgcagcctg
      481 aatggcgaat ggcgcctgat gcggtatttt ctccttacgc atctgtgcgg tatttcacac
      541 cgcatatggt gcactctcag tacaatctgc tctgatgccg cataaggtct cagcttcaga
      601 ttgtcttcta agccagcccc gacacccgcc aacacccgct gacgcgccct gacgggcttg
      661 tctgctcccg gcatccgctt acagacaagc tgtgacccac gaagtgagtg gacgaaaggg
      721 cctcgtgata cgcctatttt tataggttaa tgtcatgata ataatggttt cttagacgtc
      781 aggtggcact tttcggggaa atgtgcgcgg aacccctatt tgtttatttt tctaaataca
      841 ttcaaatatg tatccgctca tgagacaata accctgataa atgcttcaat aatattgaaa
      901 aaggaagagt atgagtattc aacatttccg tgtcgccctt attccctttt ttgcggcatt
      961 ttgccttcct gtttttgctc acccagaaac gctggtgaaa gtaaaagatg ctgaagatca
     1021 gttgggtgca cgagtgggtt acatcgaact ggatctcaac agcggtaaga tccttgagag
     1081 ttttcgcccc gaagaacgtt ttccaatgat gagcactttt aaagttctgc tatgtggcgc
     1141 ggtattatcc cgtattgacg ccgggcaaga gcaactcggt cgccgcatac actattctca
     1201 gaatgacttg gttgagtact caccagtcac agaaaagcat cttacggatg gcatgacagt
     1261 aagagaatta tgcagtgctg ccataaccat gagtgataac actgcggcca acttacttct
     1321 gacaacgatc ggaggaccga aggagctaac cgcttttttg cacaacatgg gggatcatgt
     1381 aactcgcctt gatcgttggg aaccggagct gaatgaagcc ataccaaacg acgagcgtga
     1441 caccacgatg cctgtagcaa tggcaacaac gttgcgcaaa ctattaactg gcgaactact
     1501 tactctagct tcccggcaac aattaataga ctggatggag gcggataaag ttgcaggacc
     1561 acttctgcgc tcggcccttc cggctggctg gtttattgct gataaatctg gagccggtga
     1621 gcgtggttct cgcggtatca ttgcagcact ggggccagat ggtaagccct cccgtatcgt
     1681 agttatctac acgacgggga gtcaggcaac tatggatgaa cgaaatagac agatcgctga
     1741 gataggtgcc tcactgatta agcattggta actgtcagac caagtttact catatatact
     1801 ttagattgat ttaaaacttc atttttaatt taaaaggatc taggtgaaga tcctttttga
     1861 taatctcatg accaaaatcc cttaacgtga gttttcgttc cactgagcgt cagaccccgt
     1921 agaaaagatc aaaggatctt cttgagatcc tttttttctg cgcgtaatct gctgcttgca
     1981 aacaaaaaaa ccaccgctac cagcggtggt ttgtttgccg gatcaagagc taccaactct
     2041 ttttccgaag gtaactggct tcagcagagc gcagatacca aatactgttc ttctagtgta
     2101 gccgtagtta ggccaccact tcaagaactc tgtagcaccg cctacatacc tcgctctgct
     2161 aatcctgtta ccagtggctg ctgccagtgg cgataagtcg tgtcttaccg ggttggactc
     2221 aagacgatag ttaccggata aggcgcagcg gtcgggctga acggggggtt cgtgcacaca
     2281 gcccagcttg gagcgaacga cctacaccga actgagatac ctacagcgtg agctatgaga
     2341 aagcgccacg cttcccgaag ggagaaaggc ggacaggtat ccggtaagcg gcagggtcgg
     2401 aacaggagag cgcacgaggg agcttccagg gggaaacgcc tggtatcttt atagtcctgt
     2461 cgggtttcgc cacctctgac ttgagcgtcg atttttgtga tgctcgtcag gggggcggag
     2521 cctatggaaa aacgccagca acgcggcctt tttacggttc ctggcctttt gctggccttt
     2581 tgctcacatg ttctttcctg cgttatcccc tgattctgtg gataaccgta ttaccgcctt
     2641 tgagtgagct gataccgctc gccgcagccg aacgaccgag cgcagcgagt cagtgagcga
     2701 ggaagcggat gagcgcccaa tacgc
//
