Features (pLannotate 1.2.2; 12 found; start..end, strand, type, name):
    198..302     +  promoter       AmpR promoter: bla
    303..1163    +  CDS            AmpR: β-lactamase; bla; confers resistance to ampicillin, carbenicillin, and related antibiotics
   1334..1922    +  rep_origin     ori: high-copy-number ColE1/pMB1/pBR322/pUC origin of replication
   2105..2154    +  CDS            lacI (fragment): lac repressor; lacI; The lac repressor binds to the lac operator to inhibit transcription in E. coli. This inhibition can be relieved by adding lactose or isopropyl-β-D-thiogalactopyranoside (IPTG).
   2181..2198    +  RBS            RBS (fragment): efficient ribosome binding site from bacteriophage T7 gene 10 (Olins and Rangwala, 1989)
   2214..2256    +  CDS            lacI (fragment): lac repressor; lacI; The lac repressor binds to the lac operator to inhibit transcription in E. coli. This inhibition can be relieved by adding lactose or isopropyl-β-D-thiogalactopyranoside (IPTG).
   2269..2290    +  protein_bind   CAP binding site: CAP binding activates transcription in the presence of cAMP. E. coli catabolite activator protein
   2305..2335    +  promoter       lac promoter: promoter for the E. coli lac operon
   2343..2359    +  protein_bind   lac operator: The lac repressor binds to the lac operator to inhibit transcription in E. coli. This inhibition can be relieved by adding lactose or isopropyl-β-D-thiogalactopyranoside (IPTG). lac repressor encoded by lacI
   2396..2452    -  misc_feature   MCS: pUC18/19 multiple cloning site
   2449..2606    +  CDS            lacZα (fragment): LacZα fragment of β-galactosidase; lacZ fragment
   2612..2701    -  misc_feature   bom (fragment): basis of mobility region from pBR322
>Addgene plasmid #104652 | pUG-TP4 | depositor full sequence | sequence record 198481 | Full Sequence
TAAGCCAGCCCCGACACCCGCCAACACCCGCTGACGCGCCCTGACGGGCTTGTCTGCTCCCGGCATCCGC
TTACAGACAAGCTGTGACCCACGAAGTGAGTGGACGAAAGGGCCTCGTGATACGCCTATTTTTATAGGTT
AATGTCATGATAATAATGGTTTCTTAGACGTCAGGTGGCACTTTTCGGGGAAATGTGCGCGGAACCCCTA
TTTGTTTATTTTTCTAAATACATTCAAATATGTATCCGCTCATGAGACAATAACCCTGATAAATGCTTCA
ATAATATTGAAAAAGGAAGAGTATGAGTATTCAACATTTCCGTGTCGCCCTTATTCCCTTTTTTGCGGCA
TTTTGCCTTCCTGTTTTTGCTCACCCAGAAACGCTGGTGAAAGTAAAAGATGCTGAAGATCAGTTGGGTG
CACGAGTGGGTTACATCGAACTGGATCTCAACAGCGGTAAGATCCTTGAGAGTTTTCGCCCCGAAGAACG
TTTTCCAATGATGAGCACTTTTAAAGTTCTGCTATGTGGCGCGGTATTATCCCGTATTGACGCCGGGCAA
GAGCAACTCGGTCGCCGCATACACTATTCTCAGAATGACTTGGTTGAGTACTCACCAGTCACAGAAAAGC
ATCTTACGGATGGCATGACAGTAAGAGAATTATGCAGTGCTGCCATAACCATGAGTGATAACACTGCGGC
CAACTTACTTCTGACAACGATCGGAGGACCGAAGGAGCTAACCGCTTTTTTGCACAACATGGGGGATCAT
GTAACTCGCCTTGATCGTTGGGAACCGGAGCTGAATGAAGCCATACCAAACGACGAGCGTGACACCACGA
TGCCTGTAGCAATGGCAACAACGTTGCGCAAACTATTAACTGGCGAACTACTTACTCTAGCTTCCCGGCA
ACAATTAATAGACTGGATGGAGGCGGATAAAGTTGCAGGACCACTTCTGCGCTCGGCCCTTCCGGCTGGC
TGGTTTATTGCTGATAAATCTGGAGCCGGTGAGCGTGGTTCTCGCGGTATCATTGCAGCACTGGGGCCAG
ATGGTAAGCCCTCCCGTATCGTAGTTATCTACACGACGGGGAGTCAGGCAACTATGGATGAACGAAATAG
ACAGATCGCTGAGATAGGTGCCTCACTGATTAAGCATTGGTAACTGTCAGACCAAGTTTACTCATATATA
CTTTAGATTGATTTAAAACTTCATTTTTAATTTAAAAGGATCTAGGTGAAGATCCTTTTTGATAATCTCA
TGACCAAAATCCCTTAACGTGAGTTTTCGTTCCACTGAGCGTCAGACCCCGTAGAAAAGATCAAAGGATC
TTCTTGAGATCCTTTTTTTCTGCGCGTAATCTGCTGCTTGCAAACAAAAAAACCACCGCTACCAGCGGTG
GTTTGTTTGCCGGATCAAGAGCTACCAACTCTTTTTCCGAAGGTAACTGGCTTCAGCAGAGCGCAGATAC
CAAATACTGTCCTTCTAGTGTAGCCGTAGTTAGGCCACCACTTCAAGAACTCTGTAGCACCGCCTACATA
CCTCGCTCTGCTAATCCTGTTACCAGTGGCTGCTGCCAGTGGCGATAAGTCGTGTCTTACCGGGTTGGAC
TCAAGACGATAGTTACCGGATAAGGCGCAGCGGTCGGGCTGAACGGGGGGTTCGTGCACACAGCCCAGCT
TGGAGCGAACGACCTACACCGAACTGAGATACCTACAGCGTGAGCTATGAGAAAGCGCCACGCTTCCCGA
AGGGAGAAAGGCGGACAGGTATCCGGTAAGCGGCAGGGTCGGAACAGGAGAGCGCACGAGGGAGCTTCCA
GGGGGAAACGCCTGGTATCTTTATAGTCCTGTCGGGTTTCGCCACCTCTGACTTGAGCGTCGATTTTTGT
GATGCTCGTCAGGGGGGCGGAGCCTATGGAAAAACGCCAGCAACGCGGCCTTTTTACGGTTCCTGGCCTT
TTGCTGGCCTTTTGCTCACATGTTCTTTCCTGCGTTATCCCCTGATTCTGTGGATAACCGTATTACCGCC
TTTGAGTGAGCTGATACCGCTCGCCGCAGCCGAACGACCGAGCGCAGCGAGTCAGTGAGCGAGGAAGCGG
ATGAGCGCCCAATACGCAAACCGCCTCTCCCCGCGCGTTGGCCGATTCATTAATCACTCTGTGGTTCAGA
AGACATTTACTTAACTTTAAGAAGGAGATATACCATGGAGACCGCAGCTGGCACGACAGGTTTCCCGACT
GGAAAGCGGGCAGTGAGCGCAACGCAATTAATGTGAGTTAGCTCACTCATTAGGCACCCCAGGCTTTACA
CTTTATGCTTCCGGCTCGTATGTTGTGTGGAATTGTGAGCGGATAACAATTTCACACAGGAAACAGCTAT
GACCATGATTACGCCAAGCTTGCATGCCTGCAGGTCGACTCTAGAGGATCCCCGGGTACCGAGCTCGAAT
TCACTGGCCGTCGTTTTACAACGTCGTGACTGGGAAAACCCTGGCGTTACCCAACTTAATCGCCTTGCAG
CACATCCCCCTTTCGCCAGCTGGCGTAATAGCGAAGAGGCCCGCACCGATCGCCCTTCCCAACAGTTGCG
CAGCCTGAATGGCGAATGGCGCCTGATGCGGTATTTTCTCCTTACGCATCTGTGCGGTATTTCACACCGC
ATATGGTGCACTCTCAGTACAATCTGCTCTGATGCCGCATAAGGTCTCAGCTTCAGATTGTCTTC
